>Addgene plasmid #24265 | pCDNA3 Flag DLC1 | addgene partial sequence | sequence record 152104 | CMV-F_R
CTCTCTGGCTAACTAGAGAACCCACTGCTTACTGGCTTATCGAAATTAATACGACTCACTATAGGGAGAC
CCAAGCTTACGGCAGCCAACATGGACTATAAGGACGATGATGACAAAGGATCC
[264 nt withheld, positions 124-387]
TAAGAATTCTGCAGATATCCATCACACTGGCGGCCGCTCGAGCATGCATCTAGAGGGCCCTATTCTATAG
TGTCACCTAAATGCTAGAGCTCGCTGATCAGCCTCGACTGTGCCTTCTAGTTGCCAGCCATCTGTTGTTT
GCCCCTCCCCCGTGCCTTCCTTGACCCTGGAAGGTGCCACTCCCACTGTCCTTTCCTAATAAAATGAGGA
AATTGCATCGCATTGTCTGAGTAGGTGTCATTCTATTCTGGGGGGTGGGGTGGGGCAGGACAGCAAGGGG
GAGGATTGGGAAGACAATAGCAGGCATGCTGGGGATGCGGTGGGCTCTATGGCTTCTGAGGCGGAAAGAA
CCAGCTGGGGCTCTAGGGGGTATCCCC
[124 nt withheld, positions 765-888]
C
[69 nt withheld, positions 890-958]
TCACAA
