[The description below was written by a language model from this plasmid's Addgene catalogue record.]
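Description:
pCDNA3 Flag DLC1 is a mammalian expression plasmid built on the pcDNA3 backbone (about 5.4 kb without insert). It is maintained in bacteria as a high-copy plasmid under ampicillin selection. It also carries a neomycin resistance marker, so transfected mammalian cells can be selected with G418 to obtain stable lines. The record provides no feature table and does not explicitly list the promoter. The pcDNA3 backbone normally drives inserts from the CMV immediate-early promoter and terminates them with a bovine growth hormone polyadenylation signal. The use of T7 and SP6 as sequencing primers fits the phage promoter sites that flank the pcDNA3 polylinker.

The payload is a roughly 305 bp human insert named DLC1, cloned between HindIII and EcoRI sites, both of which remain intact. In this record DLC1 refers to dynein light chain 1, the product of the DYNLL1 gene (also known as LC8, DLC8 or PIN). It should not be confused with the unrelated "deleted in liver cancer 1" gene that shares the symbol. The coding sequence carries an N-terminal Flag epitope, which allows the small protein to be detected by immunoblotting or immunofluorescence and recovered by immunoprecipitation with anti-Flag antibodies.

The associated publication concerns JNK phosphorylation of Bim-related Bcl2 family members and Bax-dependent apoptosis. This suggests the construct was used to express tagged dynein light chain in mammalian cells to examine its interactions with pro-apoptotic proteins of that family, although the record does not describe specific experiments.
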