Addgene plasmid #24265: pCDNA3 Flag DLC1
Depositing lab: Roger Davis. Depositing organization: University of Massachusetts, Worcester. Publication: JNK phosphorylation of Bim-related members of the Bcl2 family induces Bax-dependent apoptosis. Lei K, Davis RJ. Proc Natl Acad Sci U S A. 2003 Mar 4. 100(5):2432-7. 10.1073/pnas.0438011100 PubMed 12591950.
Backbone
  Vector backbone: pcDNA3
  Backbone manufacturer: invitrogen
  Backbone size w/o insert (bp): 5446
  Vector type: Mammalian Expression
  Selectable markers: Neomycin (select with G418)
Growth in bacteria
  Bacterial resistance: Ampicillin, 100 μg/mL
  Growth temperature: 37°C
  Growth strain: DH5alpha
  Copy number: High Copy
Gene/Insert
  Gene/Insert name: DLC1
  Species: H. sapiens (human)
  Insert size (bp): 305
  GenBank ID: NM_001037494
  Entrez Gene: DYNLL1 (a.k.a. DLC1, DLC8, DNCL1, DNCLC1, LC8, LC8a, PIN, hdlc1)
  Tag / fusion protein: Flag (N terminal on insert)
  Cloning method: Restriction Enzyme; 5′ cloning site Hind III (not destroyed); 3′ cloning site EcoRI (not destroyed)
  Sequencing primers: 5′ T7; 3′ SP6
Terms and licenses: Academic/Nonprofit Terms; Industry Terms: Not Available to Industry
How to cite: pCDNA3 Flag DLC1 was a gift from Roger Davis (Addgene plasmid # 24265 ; http://n2t.net/addgene:24265 ; RRID:Addgene_24265)
